>Addgene plasmid #48805 | pRK5 HA-GST-Presc-mAkt1 (wt) | addgene partial sequence | sequence record 75422 | Sp6 5'-ATTTAGGTGACACTATAG-3'
GCCTTTCTCTCCACAGGTGTCCACTCCCAGGTCCAACTGCACCTCGGTTCTATCGATTGAATTCCCGAAC
CGACAGTCGGTCTCTTCACCAAGGCCATTCGCGCCACCATGGGCTACCCCTATGATGTGCCTGACTACGC
AGATCTCAATGGTGGTGGTGGTGGGTCGAGAATGTCCCCTATACTAGGTTATTGGAAAATTAAGGGCCTT
GTGCAACCCACTCGACTTCTTTTGGAATATCTTGAAGAAAAATATGAAGAGCATTTGTATGAGCGCGATG
AAGGTGATAAATGGCGAAACAAAAAGTTTGAATTGGGTTTGGAGTTTCCCAATCTTCCTTATTATATTGA
TGGTGATGTTAAATTAACACAGTCTATGGCCATCATACGTTATATAGCTGACAAGCACAACATGTTGGGT
GGTTGTCCAAAAGAGCGTGCAGAGATTTCAATGCTTGAAGGAGCGGTTTTGGATATTAGATACGGTGTTT
CGAGAATTGCATATAGTAAAGACTTTGAAACTCTCAAAGTTGATTTTCTTAGCAAGCTACCTGAAATGCT
GAAAATGTTCGAAGATCGTTTATGTCATAAAACATATTTAAATGGTGATCATGTAACCCATCCTGACTTC
ATGTTGTATGACGCTCTTGATGTTGTTTTATACATGGACCCAATGTGCCTGGATGCGTTCCCAAAATTAG
TTTGTTTTAAAAAACGTATTGAAGCTATCCCACAAATTGATAAGTACTTGAAATCCAGCAAGTATATAGC
ATGGCCTTTGCAGGGCTGGCAAGCCACGTTTGGTGGTGGCGACCATCCTCCAAAAGGTGGAGGTGGTGGG
TCGAGTCTGGAAGTTCTGTTCCAGGGGCCCTGGTCGACAATGAACGACGTAGCCATTGTGAAGGAGGGCT
GGCTGCACAAACGAGGGGAATATATTAAAACCTGGCGGCCACGCTACTTCCTCCTCAAGAACGATGGCAC
CTTTATTGGCTACAAGGA
