>Addgene plasmid #48805 | pRK5 HA-GST-Presc-mAkt1 (wt) | addgene partial sequence | sequence record 75423 | pGEX5
ATCCTCCAAAAGGTGGAGGTGGTGGGTCGAGTCTGGAAGTTCTGTTCCAGGGGCCCTGGTCGACAATGAA
CGACGTAGCCATTGTGAAGGAGGGCTGGCTGCACAAACGAGGGGAATATATTAAAACCTGGCGGCCACGC
TACTTCCTCCTCAAGAACGATGGCACCTTTATTGGCTACAAGGAACGGCCTCAGGATGTGGATCAGCGAG
AGTCCCCACTCAACAACTTCTCAGTGGCACAATGCCAGCTGATGAAGACAGAGCGGCCAAGGCCCAACAC
CTTTATCATCCGCTGCCTGCAGTGGACCACAGTCATTGAGCGCACCTTCCATGTGGAAACGCCTGAGGAG
CGGGAAGAATGGGCCACCGCCATTCAGACTGTGGCCGATGGACTCAAGAGGCAGGAAGAAGAGACGATGG
ACTTCCGATCAGGCTCACCCAGTGACAACTCAGGGGCTGAAGAGATGGAGGTGTCCCTGGCCAAGCCCAA
GCACCGTGTGACCATGAACGAGTTTGAGTACCTGAAACTACTGGGCAAGGGCACCTTTGGGAAAGTGATT
CTGGTGAAAGAGAAGGCCACAGGCCGCTACTATGCCATGAAGATCCTCAAGAAGGAGGTCATCGTCGCCA
AGGATGAGGTTGCCCACACGCTTACTGAGAACCGTGTCCTGCAGAACTCTAGGCATCCCTTCCTTACGGC
CCTCAAGTACTCATTCCAGACCCACGACCGCCTCTGCTTTGTCATGGAGTATGCCAACGGGGGCGAGCTC
TTCTTCCACCTGTCTCGAGAGCGCGTGTTCTCCGAGGACCGGGCCCGCTTCTATGGTGCGGAGATTGTGT
CTGCCCTGGACTACTTGCACTCCGAGAAGAACGTGGTGTACCGGGACCTGAAGCTGGAGAACCTCATGCT
GGACAAGGACGGGCACATCAAGATAACGGACTTCGGGCTGTGCAAGGAGGGGATCAAGGATGGTGCCACT
ATGAAGACATTCTGCGGAAC
