>Addgene plasmid #48805 | pRK5 HA-GST-Presc-mAkt1 (wt) | addgene partial sequence | sequence record 75425 | SV40pA-R 5'-GAAATTTGTGATGCTATTGC-3'
TTATAAGCTGCAATAAACAAGTTGGGCCATGGCGGCCAAGCTGGGGATCCTTACTTACTTAGCGGCCGCT
CTAGAACTAGTGGATCCTCAGGCTGTGCCACTGGCTGAGTAGGAGAACTGGGGGAAGTGCGGCCTCCGCT
CACTGTCCACACACTCCATGCTGTCATCTTGATCAGGCGGCGTGATGGTGATCATCTGAGCTGTGAACTC
CTCATCGAAATACCTGGTGTCAGTCTCAGAGGTGACCTGGGGCTTGAAAGGTGGGCTCAGCTTCTTCTCA
TACACATCCTGCCACACGATGTTGGCAAAGAACCGGTGCTGCATGATCTCCTTGGCATCCTCAGAGCCCC
CACCGAGCCTCTGTGTAGGGTCCTTCTTGAGCAGCCCGGAGAGCAGGGACTTGGCCTCAGGGCCGAGTGT
GCGCGGGAAGCGGATCTCCTCCATGAGGATCAGCTCGAACAGCTTCTCGTGGTCCTGGTTGTAGAAGGGC
AGGCGGCCACACATCATCTCATACATGACCACGCCCAGCCCCCACCAGTCCACTGCACGGCCGTAGTCGT
TGTCCTCCAGCACCTCAGGGGCCAGGTACTCCGGCGTTCCGCAGAATGTCTTCATAGTGGCACCATCCTT
GATCCCCTCCTTGCACAGCCCGAAGTCCGTTATCTTGATGTGCCCGTCCTTGTCCAGCATGAGGTTCTCC
AGCTTCAGGTCCCGGTACACCACGTTCTTCTCGGAGTGCAAGTAGTCCAGGGCAGACACAATCTCCGCAC
CATAGAAGCGGGCCCGGTCCTCGGAGAACACGCGCTCTCGAGACAGGTGGAAGAAGAGCTCGCCCCCGTT
GGCATACTCCATGACAAAGCAGAGGCGGTCGTGGGTCTGGAATGAGTACTTGAGGGCCGTAAGGAAGGGA
TGCCTAGAGTTCTGCAGGACACGGTTCTCAGTAAGCGTGTGGGCAACCTCATCCTTGGCGACGATGACCT
CCTTCTTGAGGATCTTC
