[The description below was written by a language model from this plasmid's Addgene catalogue record.]
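Description:
pRK5 HA-GST-Presc-mAkt1 (wt) is a mammalian expression plasmid built on the pRK5 backbone (about 4.75 kb without insert) that drives expression of wild-type mouse Akt1 from the CMV promoter. It is propagated in E. coli under ampicillin selection. The record lists no mammalian selection marker, which suggests transient transfection, and it does not report the copy number or the restriction sites used for cloning. The listed sequencing primers (SP6 upstream, an SV40 polyA reverse primer downstream) indicate that the insert lies between an SP6 promoter site and an SV40 polyadenylation signal, but no feature table is provided to confirm the layout.

The Akt1 coding sequence (also known as PKB or PKBalpha, a serine/threonine kinase) carries a composite N-terminal tag, HA-GST-Presc. The HA epitope allows detection by immunoblotting or immunoprecipitation. The glutathione S-transferase moiety permits affinity capture on glutathione resin. "Presc" most likely denotes a PreScission protease cleavage site, which would allow the tags to be cleaved off and Akt1 to be released from the resin after purification. This arrangement suits the production and purification of Akt1 protein from transfected mammalian cells, for example as a substrate or enzyme in in vitro kinase assays.

The stated purpose is simply expression of wild-type Akt1. The "(wt)" designation suggests it may serve as a reference alongside mutant versions, though the record describes none. The associated publication concerns how mTORC1 phosphorylation sites determine sensitivity to starvation and rapamycin, so the construct was presumably used in studies of mTOR-pathway phosphorylation, though the record does not detail the specific experiments.
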