Addgene plasmid #48805: pRK5 HA-GST-Presc-mAkt1 (wt)
Purpose: expresses wt Akt1
Depositing lab: David Sabatini. Depositing organization: Whitehead Institute for Biomedical Research. Publication: mTORC1 phosphorylation sites encode their sensitivity to starvation and rapamycin. Kang SA, Pacold ME, Cervantes CL, Lim D, Lou HJ, Ottina K, Gray NS, Turk BE, Yaffe MB, Sabatini DM. Science. 2013 Jul 26;341(6144):1236566. doi: 10.1126/science.1236566. PubMed 23888043.
Backbone
  Vector backbone: pRK5
  Backbone size w/o insert (bp): 4754
  Vector type: Mammalian Expression
Growth in bacteria
  Bacterial resistance: Ampicillin, 100 μg/mL
  Growth temperature: 37°C
  Growth strain: DH5alpha
  Copy number: Unknown
Gene/Insert
  Gene/Insert name: Akt1
  Species: M. musculus (mouse)
  Entrez Gene: Akt1 (a.k.a. Akt, LTR-akt, PKB, PKB/Akt, PKBalpha, Rac)
  Promoter: CMV
  Tag / fusion protein: HA-GST-Presc (N terminal on insert)
  Cloning method: Restriction Enzyme; 5′ cloning site unknown (unknown if destroyed); 3′ cloning site unknown (unknown if destroyed)
  Sequencing primers: 5′ SP6; 3′ SV40pA-R
Terms and licenses: Academic/Nonprofit Terms; Industry Terms: Not Available to Industry
How to cite: pRK5 HA-GST-Presc-mAkt1 (wt) was a gift from David Sabatini (Addgene plasmid # 48805 ; http://n2t.net/addgene:48805 ; RRID:Addgene_48805)
